Addgene plasmid #194397: pMIAII-TCR-D
Purpose: Retroviral expression of candidate orphan TCR
Depositing lab: Michael Carroll. Depositing organization: Boston Children's Hospital. Publication: T cell help shapes B cell tolerance. Akama-Garren EH, Yin X, Prestwood TR, Ma M, Utz PJ, Carroll MC. Sci Immunol. 2024 Feb 16;9(92):eadj7029. doi: 10.1126/sciimmunol.adj7029. Epub 2024 Feb 16. PubMed 38363829.
Backbone
  Vector backbone: pMIAII
  Backbone manufacturer: Addgene #52113
  Backbone size w/o insert (bp): 6476
  Vector type: Retroviral
Growth in bacteria
  Bacterial resistance: Ampicillin, 100 μg/mL
  Growth temperature: 37°C
  Growth strain: NEB Stable
  Copy number: High Copy
Gene/Insert
  Gene/Insert name: TCR-D (alt name: T cell receptor)
  Species: M. musculus (mouse)
  Insert size (bp): 1794
  Mutation: WT
  Entrez Gene: Tcra (a.k.a. Tcralpha); Tcrb (a.k.a. TCRbeta, Tib)
  Cloning method: Gibson Cloning
  Sequencing primers: 5′ pLXSN; 3′ IRES_rev
Terms and licenses: Academic/Nonprofit Terms; Industry Terms: Not Available to Industry
How to cite: pMIAII-TCR-D was a gift from Michael Carroll (Addgene plasmid # 194397 ; http://n2t.net/addgene:194397 ; RRID:Addgene_194397)
