[The description below was written by a language model from this plasmid's Addgene catalogue record and pLannotate feature annotations shown in this document.]
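Description:
pMIAII-TCR-D is a gammaretroviral expression vector built on the pMIAII backbone, carrying a candidate orphan mouse T cell receptor (designated TCR-D, recorded as wild type) for delivery into mammalian cells by retroviral transduction. In bacteria it is maintained as a high-copy plasmid through a ColE1/pUC-type origin and selected with ampicillin via the β-lactamase gene. The remainder of the bacterial portion contains only remnants of older cloning vectors (lac promoter/operator, and fragments of lacI, lacZα, rop, bom and the tetracycline resistance gene) that have no evident functional role here.

The viral cassette is flanked by 5' and 3' long terminal repeats of murine embryonic stem cell virus, with the MESV Ψ packaging signal and a truncated, start-codon-less MMLV gag segment that together support encapsidation of the genomic RNA when gag, pol and env are provided in trans by a packaging system. No separate internal promoter is annotated, so transcription is presumably driven by the 5' LTR. Downstream lies the roughly 1.8 kb insert: a TCR α chain (variable segment followed by the Tcra constant region) linked through a P2A peptide to a TCR β chain, so that both chains are translated from one open reading frame and separated by ribosomal skipping. The annotation tool labelled the β chain by similarity to a human TCR β entry, but the catalogue record gives the insert as mouse Tcra/Tcrb. An EMCV IRES then drives translation of mAmetrine1.1, a violet-excitable, large-Stokes-shift yellow fluorescent protein, from the same transcript, marking transduced cells. The construct is intended for retroviral expression of this TCR, whose specificity the record does not state.
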