Features (pLannotate 1.2.2; 23 found; start..end, strand, type, name):
      1..517     +  LTR            5' LTR: 5' long terminal repeat from murine embryonic stem cell virus
    581..922     +  misc_feature   MESV Ψ: packaging signal of murine embryonic stem cell virus
    989..1405    +  CDS            gag (truncated): truncated Moloney murine leukemia virus (MMLV) gag gene lacking the start codon
   1422..1823    +  CDS            TVA3_MOUSE: Experimental evidence at protein level: Swiss-Prot protein existence level 1. From Mus musculus (Mouse).
   1821..2231    +  CDS            Tcra: TCA_MOUSE - Experimental evidence at protein level: Swiss-Prot protein existence level 1. From Mus musculus (Mouse).
   2241..2296    +  CDS            P2A (fragment): 2A peptide from porcine teschovirus-1 polyprotein Eukaryotic ribosomes fail to insert a peptide bond between the Gly and Pro residues, yielding separate polypeptides.
   2298..3209    +  CDS            TRB: TRBR1_HUMAN - Experimental evidence at protein level: Swiss-Prot protein existence level 1. The beta chain of TRAV27*01J42*01C*01/TRBV19*01J2S7*01C*02 alpha-beta T cell receptor (TR) clonotype that is specific for HLA- A*02:01-restricted M/matrix protein 1 immunodominant epitope GILGFVFTL of influenza A virus (IAV). Classified as a public TCR clonotype, it is preferentially selected in effector memory CD8-positive T cells among multiple HLA-A*02:01 carriers/individuals and confers long-lived immunity against IAV infection. Can cross-recognize sporadically emerging IAV variants by molecular mim
   3233..3793    +  misc_feature   IRES: internal ribosome entry site (IRES) of the encephalomyocarditis virus (EMCV)
   3796..4515    +  CDS            mAmetrine1.1: photostable yellow fluorescent protein with a large Stokes shift, excitable with violet light (Ai et al., 2008)
   4526..4556    +  misc_feature   MCS (fragment): pUC18/19 multiple cloning site
   4676..5190    +  LTR            3' LTR: 3' long terminal repeat from murine embryonic stem cell virus
   5352..5368    -  protein_bind   lac operator: The lac repressor binds to the lac operator to inhibit transcription in E. coli. This inhibition can be relieved by adding lactose or isopropyl-β-D-thiogalactopyranoside (IPTG). lac repressor encoded by lacI
   5376..5406    -  promoter       lac promoter: promoter for the E. coli lac operon
   5421..5442    -  protein_bind   CAP binding site: CAP binding activates transcription in the presence of cAMP. E. coli catabolite activator protein
   5455..5547    -  CDS            lacI (fragment): lac repressor; lacI; The lac repressor binds to the lac operator to inhibit transcription in E. coli. This inhibition can be relieved by adding lactose or isopropyl-β-D-thiogalactopyranoside (IPTG).
   5730..6318    -  rep_origin     ori: high-copy-number ColE1/pMB1/pBR322/pUC origin of replication
   6489..7349    -  CDS            AmpR: β-lactamase; bla; confers resistance to ampicillin, carbenicillin, and related antibiotics
   7350..7454    -  promoter       AmpR promoter: bla
   7549..7584    +  CDS            rop (fragment): Rop protein, which maintains plasmids at low copy number; rop
   7686..7785    +  misc_feature   bom (fragment): basis of mobility region from pBR322
   7791..7940    -  CDS            lacZα (fragment): LacZα fragment of β-galactosidase; lacZ fragment
   7940..8141    -  CDS            TcR (fragment): tetracycline efflux protein; tet; confers resistance to tetracycline
   8142..8240    +  CDS            env (fragment): murine leukemia virus gPr80 envelope polyprotein precursor; env; proteolytically cleaved into gp70SU and p15TM subunits
>Addgene plasmid #194397 | pMIAII-TCR-D | addgene full sequence | sequence record 382624 | Addgene NGS Result
AATGAAAGACCCCACCTGTAGGTTTGGCAAGCTAGCTTAAGTAACGCCATTTTGCAAGGCATGGAAAATA
CATAACTGAGAATAGAGAAGTTCAGATCAAGGTTAGGAACAGAGAGACAGCAGAATATGGGCCAAACAGG
ATATCTGTGGTAAGCAGTTCCTGCCCCGGCTCAGGGCCAAGAACAGATGGTCCCCAGATGCGGTCCCGCC
CTCAGCAGTTTCTAGAGAACCATCAGATGTTTCCAGGGTGCCCCAAGGACCTGAAATGACCCTGTGCCTT
ATTTGAACTAACCAATCAGTTCGCTTCTCGCTTCTGTTCGCGCGCTTCTGCTCCCCGAGCTCAATAAAAG
AGCCCACAACCCCTCACTCGGCGCGCCAGTCCTCCGATAGACTGCGTCGCCCGGGTACCCGTATTCCCAA
TAAAGCCTCTTGCTGTTTGCATCCGAATCGTGGACTCGCTGATCCTTGGGAGGGTCTCCTCAGATTGATT
GACTGCCCACCTCGGGGGTCTTTCATTTGGAGGTTCCACCGAGATTTGGAGACCCCTGCCCAGGGACCAC
CGACCCCCCCGCCGGGAGGTAAGCTGGCCAGCGGTCGTTTCGTGTCTGTCTCTGTCTTTGTGCGTGTTTG
TGCCGGCATCTAATGTTTGCGCCTGCGTCTGTACTAGTTAGCTAACTAGCTCTGTATCTGGCGGACCCGT
GGTGGAACTGACGAGTTCTGAACACCCGGCCGCAACCCTGGGAGACGTCCCAGGGACTTTGGGGGCCGTT
TTTGTGGCCCGACCTGAGGAAGGGAGTCGATGTGGAATCCGACCCCGTCAGGATATGTGGTTCTGGTAGG
AGACGAGAACCTAAAACAGTTCCCGCCTCCGTCTGAATTTTTGCTTTCGGTTTGGAACCGAAGCCGCGCG
TCTTGTCTGCTGCAGCGCTGCAGCATCGTTCTGTGTTGTCTCTGTCTGACTGTGTTTCTGTATTTGTCTG
AAAATTAGGGCCAGACTGTTACCACTCCCTTAAGTTTGACCTTAGGTCACTGGAAAGATGTCGAGCGGAT
CGCTCACAACCAGTCGGTAGATGTCAAGAAGAGACGTTGGGTTACCTTCTGCTCTGCAGAATGGCCAACC
TTTAACGTCGGATGGCCGCGAGACGGCACCTTTAACCGAGACCTCATCACCCAGGTTAAGATCAAGGTCT
TTTCACCTGGCCCGCATGGACACCCAGACCAGGTCCCCTACATCGTGACCTGGGAAGCCTTGGCTTTTGA
CCCCCCTCCCTGGGTCAAGCCCTTTGTACACCCTAAGCCTCCGCCTCCTCTTCCTCCATCCGCCCCGTCT
CTCCCCCTTGAACCTCCTCGTTCGACCCCGCCTCGATCCTCCCTTTATCCAGCCCTCACTCCTTCTCTAG
GCGCCGGAATTCAGATCTACCATGCGTCCTGGCACCTGCTCAGTTCTTGTGCTCCTCCTAATGCTCAGGA
GGAGCAATGGAGATGGAGACTCAGTGACCCAGAAGGAAGGCCTGGTCACTCTCACCGAGGGGTTGCCTGT
GATGCTGAACTGCACCTATCAGACTATTTACTCAAATGCTTTCCTTTTCTGGTATGTGCACTATCTCAAT
GAATCCCCTCGGCTACTCCTGAAGAGCTCCACAGACAACAAGAGGACCGAGCACCAAGGGTTCCACGCCA
CTCTCCATAAGAGCAGCAGCTCCTTCCATCTGCAGAAGTCCTCAGCGCAGCTGTCAGACTCTGCCCTGTA
CTACTGTGCTCCCCCCGCCACAAATGCTTACAAAGTCATCTTTGGAAAAGGGACACATCTTCATGTTCTC
CCTAACATCCAGAACCCAGAACCTGCTGTGTACCAGTTAAAAGATCCTCGGTCTCAGGACAGCACCCTCT
GCCTGTTCACCGACTTTGACTCCCAAATCAATGTGCCGAAAACCATGGAATCTGGAACGTTCATCACTGA
CAAAACTGTGCTGGACATGAAAGCTATGGATTCCAAGAGCAATGGGGCCATTGCCTGGAGCAACCAGACA
AGCTTCACCTGCCAAGATATCTTCAAAGAGACCAACGCCACCTACCCCAGTTCAGACGTTCCCTGTGATG
CCACGTTGACTGAGAAAAGCTTTGAAACAGATATGAACCTAAACTTTCAAAACCTGTCAGTTATGGGACT
CCGAATCCTCCTGCTGAAAGTAGCCGGATTTAACCTGCTCATGACGCTGAGGCTGTGGTCCGGCTCCGGA
GCCACGAACTTCTCTCTGTTAAAGCAAGCAGGAGACGTGGAAGAAAACCCCGGTCCCATGAGCTGCAGGC
TTCTCCTCTATGTTTCCCTATGTCTTGTGGAAACAGCACTCATGAACACTAAAATTACTCAGTCACCAAG
ATATCTAATCCTGGGAAGAGCAAATAAGTCTTTGGAATGTGAGCAACATCTGGGACATAATGCTATGTAC
TGGTATAAACAGAGCGCTGAGAAGCCGCCAGAGCTCATGTTTCTCTACAATCTTAAACAGTTGATTCGAA
ATGAGACGGTGCCCAGTCGTTTTATACCTGAATGCCCAGACAGCTCCAAGCTACTTTTACATATATCTGC
CGTGGATCCAGAAGACTCAGCTGTCTATTTTTGTGCCAGCAGCCAAGAACTGGGGGGCTATGAACAGTAC
TTCGGTCCCGGCACCAGGCTCACGGTTTTAGAGGATCTGAGAAATGTGACTCCACCCAAGGTCTCCTTGT
TTGAGCCATCAAAAGCAGAGATTGCAAACAAACAAAAGGCTACCCTCGTGTGCTTGGCCAGGGGCTTCTT
CCCTGACCACGTGGAGCTGAGCTGGTGGGTGAATGGCAAGGAGGTCCACAGTGGGGTCAGCACGGACCCT
CAGGCCTACAAGGAGAGCAATTATAGCTACTGCCTGAGCAGCCGCCTGAGGGTCTCTGCTACCTTCTGGC
ACAATCCTCGAAACCACTTCCGCTGCCAAGTGCAGTTCCATGGGCTTTCGGAGGAGGACAAGTGGCCAGA
GGGCTCACCCAAACCTGTCACACAGAACATCAGTGCAGAGGCCTGGGGCCGAGCAGACTGTGGAATCACT
TCAGCATCCTATCATCAGGGGGTTCTGTCTGCAACCATCCTCTATGAGATCCTACTGGGGAAGGCCACCC
TATATGCTGTGCTGGTCAGTGGCCTGGTGCTGATGGCCATGGTCAAGAGAAAAAATTCCTGACTCGAGCG
GGATCAATTCCGCCCCCCCCCTAACGTTACTGGCCGAAGCCGCTTGGAATAAGGCCGGTGTGCGTTTGTC
TATATGTTATTTTCCACCATATTGCCGTCTTTTGGCAATGTGAGGGCCCGGAAACCTGGCCCTGTCTTCT
TGACGAGCATTCCTAGGGGTCTTTCCCCTCTCGCCAAAGGAATGCAAGGTCTGTTGAATGTCGTGAAGGA
AGCAGTTCCTCTGGAAGCTTCTTGAAGACAAACAACGTCTGTAGCGACCCTTTGCAGGCAGCGGAACCCC
CCACCTGGCGACAGGTGCCTCTGCGGCCAAAAGCCACGTGTATAAGATACACCTGCAAAGGCGGCACAAC
CCCAGTGCCACGTTGTGAGTTGGATAGTTGTGGAAAGAGTCAAATGGCTCTCCTCAAGCGTATTCAACAA
GGGGCTGAAGGATGCCCAGAAGGTACCCCATTGTATGGGATCTGATCTGGGGCCTCGGTGCACATGCTTT
ACATGTGTTTAGTCGAGGTTAAAAAAACGTCTAGGCCCCCCGAACCACGGGGACGTGGTTTTCCTTTGAA
AAACACGATAATACCATGGTGAGCAAGGGCGAGGAGCTGTTCACCGGGGTGGTGCCCATCCTGGTCGAGC
TGGACGGCGACGTAAACGGCCACAGGTTCAGCGTGCGCGGCGAGGGCGAGGGCGATGCCACCAACGGCAA
GCTGACCCTGAAGTTCATCTGCACCTCCGGCGAGCTGCCCGTGCCCTGGCCCACCCTCGTGACCACCCTG
TCTTACGGCGTGCAGTGCTTCGCCCGCTACCCCGACCACATGAAGCAGCACGACTTCTTCAAGTCCGCCA
TGCCCGAAGGCTACGTCCAGGAGCGCACCATCTCCTTCAAGGACGACGGCAGCTACAGGACCCGCGCCGA
GGTGAAGTTCGAGGGCGACACCCTGGTGAACCGCATCGAGCTGAAGGGCATCGACTTCAAGGAGGACGGC
AACATCCTGGGGCACAAGCTGGAGTACAACATGAACGCGTGGGACGCGTATATCACGGCCGACAAGCAGA
AGAACGGCATCAAAGCGAACTTCAAGATCGAGCACAACGTCAAGGACGGCGGCGTGCAGCTCGCCGACGC
GTACCAGCAGAACACCCCCATCGGCGACGGCTCCGTGCTGCTGCCTGACAACCACTACCTGAGCTTCCAG
AGCAAGCTGTTCAAAGACCCCAACGAGCAGCGCGATCACATGGTCCTGCTGGAGTTCGTTACCGCCGCCG
GGATAACTCCCGGCATGGACGAGCTGTACAAGTAAGCGGCCGCGACTCTAGAGTCGACCTGCAGGCATGC
AAGCTTCAGGTAGCCGGCTAACGTTAACAACCGGTACCTCTAGAACTATAGCTAGCATGCGCAAATTTAA
AGCGCTGATATCGATAAAATAAAAGATTTTATTTAGTCTCCAGAAAAAGGGGGGAATGAAAGACCCCACC
TGTAGGTTTGGCAAGCTAGCTTAAGTAACGCCATTTTGCAAGGCATGGAAAATACATAACTGAGAATAGA
GAAGTTCAGATCAAGGTTAGGAACAGAGAGACAGCAGAATATGGGCCAAACAGGATATCTGTGGTAAGCA
GTTCCTGCCCCGGCTCAGGGCCAAGAACAGATGGTCCCCAGATGCGGTCCCGCCCTCAGCAGTTTCTAGA
GAACCATCAGATGTTTCCAGGGTGCCCCAAGGACCTGAAATGACCCTGTGCCTTATTTGAACTAACCAAT
CAGTTCGCTTCTCGCTTCTGTTCGCGCGCTTCTGCTCCCCGAGCTCAATAAAAGAGCCCACAACCCCTCA
CTCGGCGCGCCAGTCCTCCGATAGACTGCGTCGCCCGGGTACCCGTGTATCCAATAAACCCTCTTGCAGT
TGCATCCGACTTGTGGTCTCGCTGTTCCTTGGGAGGGTCTCCTCTGAGTGATTGACTACCCGTCAGCGGG
GGTCTTTCATGGGTAACAGTTTCTTGAAGTTGGAGAACAACATTCTGAGGGTAGGAGTCGAATATTAAGT
AATCCTGACTCAATTAGCCACTGTTTTGAATCCACATACTCCAATACTCCTGAAATAGTTCATTATGGAC
AGCGCAGAAAGAGCTGGGGAGAATTGTGAAATTGTTATCCGCTCACAATTCCACACAACATACGAGCCGG
AAGCATAAAGTGTAAAGCCTGGGGTGCCTAATGAGTGAGCTAACTCACATTAATTGCGTTGCGCTCACTG
CCCGCTTTCCAGTCGGGAAACCTGTCGTGCCAGCTGCATTAATGAATCGGCCAACGCGCGGGGAGAGGCG
GTTTGCGTATTGGGCGCTCTTCCGCTTCCTCGCTCACTGACTCGCTGCGCTCGGTCGTTCGGCTGCGGCG
AGCGGTATCAGCTCACTCAAAGGCGGTAATACGGTTATCCACAGAATCAGGGGATAACGCAGGAAAGAAC
ATGTGAGCAAAAGGCCAGCAAAAGGCCAGGAACCGTAAAAAGGCCGCGTTGCTGGCGTTTTTCCATAGGC
TCCGCCCCCCTGACGAGCATCACAAAAATCGACGCTCAAGTCAGAGGTGGCGAAACCCGACAGGACTATA
AAGATACCAGGCGTTTCCCCCTGGAAGCTCCCTCGTGCGCTCTCCTGTTCCGACCCTGCCGCTTACCGGA
TACCTGTCCGCCTTTCTCCCTTCGGGAAGCGTGGCGCTTTCTCATAGCTCACGCTGTAGGTATCTCAGTT
CGGTGTAGGTCGTTCGCTCCAAGCTGGGCTGTGTGCACGAACCCCCCGTTCAGCCCGACCGCTGCGCCTT
ATCCGGTAACTATCGTCTTGAGTCCAACCCGGTAAGACACGACTTATCGCCACTGGCAGCAGCCACTGGT
AACAGGATTAGCAGAGCGAGGTATGTAGGCGGTGCTACAGAGTTCTTGAAGTGGTGGCCTAACTACGGCT
ACACTAGAAGAACAGTATTTGGTATCTGCGCTCTGCTGAAGCCAGTTACCTTCGGAAAAAGAGTTGGTAG
CTCTTGATCCGGCAAACAAACCACCGCTGGTAGCGGTGGTTTTTTTGTTTGCAAGCAGCAGATTACGCGC
AGAAAAAAAGGATCTCAAGAAGATCCTTTGATCTTTTCTACGGGGTCTGACGCTCAGTGGAACGAAAACT
CACGTTAAGGGATTTTGGTCATGAGATTATCAAAAAGGATCTTCACCTAGATCCTTTTAAATTAAAAATG
AAGTTTTAAATCAATCTAAAGTATATATGAGTAAACTTGGTCTGACAGTTACCAATGCTTAATCAGTGAG
GCACCTATCTCAGCGATCTGTCTATTTCGTTCATCCATAGTTGCCTGACTCCCCGTCGTGTAGATAACTA
CGATACGGGAGGGCTTACCATCTGGCCCCAGTGCTGCAATGATACCGCGAGACCCACGCTCACCGGCTCC
AGATTTATCAGCAATAAACCAGCCAGCCGGAAGGGCCGAGCGCAGAAGTGGTCCTGCAACTTTATCCGCC
TCCATCCAGTCTATTAATTGTTGCCGGGAAGCTAGAGTAAGTAGTTCGCCAGTTAATAGTTTGCGCAACG
TTGTTGCCATTGCTACAGGCATCGTGGTGTCACGCTCGTCGTTTGGTATGGCTTCATTCAGCTCCGGTTC
CCAACGATCAAGGCGAGTTACATGATCCCCCATGTTGTGCAAAAAAGCGGTTAGCTCCTTCGGTCCTCCG
ATCGTTGTCAGAAGTAAGTTGGCCGCAGTGTTATCACTCATGGTTATGGCAGCACTGCATAATTCTCTTA
CTGTCATGCCATCCGTAAGATGCTTTTCTGTGACTGGTGAGTACTCAACCAAGTCATTCTGAGAATAGTG
TATGCGGCGACCGAGTTGCTCTTGCCCGGCGTCAATACGGGATAATACCGCGCCACATAGCAGAACTTTA
AAAGTGCTCATCATTGGAAAACGTTCTTCGGGGCGAAAACTCTCAAGGATCTTACCGCTGTTGAGATCCA
GTTCGATGTAACCCACTCGTGCACCCAACTGATCTTCAGCATCTTTTACTTTCACCAGCGTTTCTGGGTG
AGCAAAAACAGGAAGGCAAAATGCCGCAAAAAAGGGAATAAGGGCGACACGGAAATGTTGAATACTCATA
CTCTTCCTTTTTCAATATTATTGAAGCATTTATCAGGGTTATTGTCTCATGAGCGGATACATATTTGAAT
GTATTTAGAAAAATAAACAAATAGGGGTTCCGCGCACATTTCCCCGAAAAGTGCCACCTGACGTCTAAGA
AACCATTATTATCATGACATTAACCTATAAAAATAGGCGTATCACGAGGCCCTTTCGTCTCGCGCGTTTC
GGTGATGACGGTGAAAACCTCTGACACATGCAGCTCCCGGAGACGGTCACAGCTTGTCTGTAAGCGGATG
CCGGGAGCAGACAAGCCCGTCAGGGCGCGTCAGCGGGTGTTGGCGGGTGTCGGGGCTGGCTTAACTATGC
GGCATCAGAGCAGATTGTACTGAGAGTGCACCATATGCGGTGTGAAATACCGCACAGATGCGTAAGGAGA
AAATACCGCATCAGGCGCCATTCGCCATTCAGGCTGCGCAACTGTTGGGAAGGGCGATCGGTGCGGGCCT
CTTCGCTATTACGCCAGCTGGCGAAAGGGGGATGTGCTGCAAGGCGATTAAGTTGGGTAACGCCAGGGTT
TTCCCAGTCACGACGTTGTAAAACGACGGCGCAAGGAATGGTGCATGCAAGGAGATGGCGCCCAACAGTC
CCCCGGCCACGGGGCCTGCCACCATACCCACGCCGAAACAAGCGCTCATGAGCCCGAAGTGGCGAGCCCG
ATCTTCCCCATCGGTGATGTCGGCGATATAGGCGCCAGCAACCGCACCTGTGGCGCCGGTGATGCCGGCC
ACGATGCGTCCGGCGTAGAGGCGATTAGTCCAATTTGTTAAAGACAGGATATCAGTGGTCCAGGCTCTAG
TTTTGACTCAACAATATCACCAGCTGAAGCCTATAGAGTACGAGCCATAGATAAAATAAAAGATTTTATT
TAGTCTCCAGAAAAAGGGGGG
